Addgene plasmid #202530: pCAGGS-SMSr-TEV-Twin-Strep
Purpose: Express C-terminal Tobacco Etch Virus (TEV) protease cleavable Twin-Strep-tagged human Sphingomyelin synthase-relate protein (SMSr) in mammalian cell
Depositing lab: Chiaki Murakami. Depositing organization: Chiba University. Publication: Diacylglycerol kinase zeta interacts with sphingomyelin synthase 1 and sphingomyelin synthase-related protein via different regions. Furuta M, Murakami C, Numagami Y, Suzuki R, Sakane F. FEBS Open Bio. 2023 May 11. doi: 10.1002/2211-5463.13628. PubMed 37166445.
Backbone
  Vector backbone: pCAGGS-N-TEV-Twin-Strep
  Backbone manufacturer: Chiaki Murakami
  Backbone size w/o insert (bp): 4871
  Total vector size (bp): 6118
  Vector type: Mammalian Expression
Growth in bacteria
  Bacterial resistance: Ampicillin, 100 μg/mL
  Growth temperature: 37°C
  Growth strain: DH5alpha
  Copy number: High Copy
Gene/Insert
  Gene/Insert name: SAMD8 (alt names: SMSr; Sphingomyelin synthase-related protein)
  Species: H. sapiens (human)
  Insert size (bp): 1245
  Mutation: deleted stop codon (TGA)
  GenBank ID: NM_001174156.2
  Entrez Gene: SAMD8 (a.k.a. HEL-177, SMSr)
  Promoter: CAG
  Tag / fusion protein: Twin-Strep-tag (C terminal on backbone); TEV cleavable site (C terminal on backbone)
  Cloning method: Gibson Cloning
  Sequencing primers: 5′ TTCGGCTTCTGGCGTGTGACC; 3′ TATTAGCCAGAAGTCAGATGCTCAAGG
Terms and licenses: Academic/Nonprofit Terms; Industry Terms: Not Available to Industry
Depositor comments: I'm in the process of creating a protocol for expression and purification of the protein using this plasmid.
How to cite: pCAGGS-SMSr-TEV-Twin-Strep was a gift from Chiaki Murakami (Addgene plasmid # 202530 ; http://n2t.net/addgene:202530 ; RRID:Addgene_202530)
