[The description below was written by a language model from this plasmid's Addgene catalogue record and pLannotate feature annotations shown in this document.]
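Description:
pCAGGS-SMSr-TEV-Twin-Strep is a mammalian expression plasmid of about 6.1 kb built on a pCAGGS derivative that supplies a C-terminal TEV-cleavable Twin-Strep tag. It is maintained in E. coli through a high-copy ColE1/pUC-type origin and selected with ampicillin via the β-lactamase gene and its own promoter. The backbone also carries remnants of a lac promoter/operator region and lacI fragments, plus an SV40 origin of replication with a partial SV40 promoter and SV40 poly(A) signal. The SV40 origin can allow episomal amplification in cells expressing large T antigen. No mammalian selection marker is annotated.

The payload is the human SAMD8 coding sequence (1,245 bp), encoding sphingomyelin synthase-related protein (SMSr), an endoplasmic reticulum enzyme that makes ceramide phosphoethanolamine at low yield and is thought to act as a ceramide sensor. It was inserted by Gibson assembly with its stop codon removed so that translation continues into the backbone-encoded TEV protease site and Twin-Strep-tag. Transcription is driven by the CAG promoter (CMV enhancer, chicken β-actin promoter and a chimeric β-actin/β-globin intron) and terminated by the rabbit β-globin poly(A) signal. The annotation detects only a short fragment of the Twin-Strep-tag and does not mark the TEV site, though the catalogue entry lists both.

The design suits strong expression in mammalian cells, Strep-Tactin affinity capture and tag removal with TEV protease, for purification or interaction studies. The full-plasmid sequence (6,130 nt) matches the catalogue description. A second, shorter sequencing record (5,975 nt) filed under the same entry has the same backbone but annotates SGMS2 (SMS2) as the insert, so it appears to represent a sibling construct rather than this plasmid.
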