Features (pLannotate 1.2.2; 17 found; start..end, strand, type, name):
      4..383     +  enhancer       CMV enhancer: human cytomegalovirus immediate early enhancer
    385..662     +  promoter       chicken β-actin promoter: No description available
    663..1679    +  intron         chimeric intron: chimera between introns from chicken β-actin and rabbit β-globin
   1780..3024    +  CDS            SAMD8: SAMD8_HUMAN - Experimental evidence at protein level: Swiss-Prot protein existence level 1. Sphingomyelin synthases synthesize sphingolipids through transfer of a phosphatidyl head group on to the primary hydroxyl of ceramide. SAMD8 is an endoplasmic reticulum (ER) transferase that has no sphingomyelin synthase activity but can convert phosphatidylethanolamine (PE) and ceramide to ceramide phosphoethanolamine (CPE) albeit with low product yield. Appears to operate as a ceramide sensor to control ceramide homeostasis in the endoplasmic reticulum rather than a converter of ceramides. Seems to be
   3073..3089    +  CDS            Twin-Strep-tag (fragment): two Strep-Tag®II moieties connected by a linker for enhanced binding to Strep-Tactin®, an engineered form of streptavidin (Schmidt et al., 2013)
   3216..3271    +  polyA_signal   β-globin poly(A) signal: rabbit β-globin polyadenylation signal (Gil and Proudfoot, 1987)
   3656..3672    -  protein_bind   lac operator: The lac repressor binds to the lac operator to inhibit transcription in E. coli. This inhibition can be relieved by adding lactose or isopropyl-β-D-thiogalactopyranoside (IPTG). lac repressor encoded by lacI
   3680..3710    -  promoter       lac promoter: promoter for the E. coli lac operon
   3725..3746    -  protein_bind   CAP binding site: CAP binding activates transcription in the presence of cAMP. E. coli catabolite activator protein
   3759..3798    -  CDS            lacI (fragment): lac repressor; lacI; The lac repressor binds to the lac operator to inhibit transcription in E. coli. This inhibition can be relieved by adding lactose or isopropyl-β-D-thiogalactopyranoside (IPTG).
   3805..3827    +  promoter       SV40 promoter (fragment): SV40 enhancer and early promoter
   3851..3986    +  rep_origin     SV40 ori: SV40 origin of replication
   4006..4140    +  polyA_signal   SV40 poly(A) signal: SV40 polyadenylation signal
   4142..4196    -  CDS            lacI (fragment): lac repressor; lacI; The lac repressor binds to the lac operator to inhibit transcription in E. coli. This inhibition can be relieved by adding lactose or isopropyl-β-D-thiogalactopyranoside (IPTG).
   4379..4967    -  rep_origin     ori: high-copy-number ColE1/pMB1/pBR322/pUC origin of replication
   5138..5998    -  CDS            AmpR: β-lactamase; bla; confers resistance to ampicillin, carbenicillin, and related antibiotics
   5999..6103    -  promoter       AmpR promoter: bla
>Addgene plasmid #202530 | pCAGGS-SMSr-TEV-Twin-Strep | addgene full sequence | sequence record 406370 | Addgene NGS Result
GTCGACATTGATTATTGACTAGTTATTAATAGTAATCAATTACGGGGTCATTAGTTCATAGCCCATATAT
GGAGTTCCGCGTTACATAACTTACGGTAAATGGCCCGCCTGGCTGACCGCCCAACGACCCCCGCCCATTG
ACGTCAATAATGACGTATGTTCCCATAGTAACGCCAATAGGGACTTTCCATTGACGTCAATGGGTGGAGT
ATTTACGGTAAACTGCCCACTTGGCAGTACATCAAGTGTATCATATGCCAAGTACGCCCCCTATTGACGT
CAATGACGGTAAATGGCCCGCCTGGCATTATGCCCAGTACATGACCTTATGGGACTTTCCTACTTGGCAG
TACATCTACGTATTAGTCATCGCTATTACCATGGTCGAGGTGAGCCCCACGTTCTGCTTCACTCTCCCCA
TCTCCCCCCCCTCCCCACCCCCAATTTTGTATTTATTTATTTTTTAATTATTTTGTGCAGCGATGGGGGC
GGGGGGGGGGGGGGGGCGCGCGCCAGGCGGGGCGGGGCGGGGCGAGGGGCGGGGCGGGGCGAGGCGGAGA
GGTGCGGCGGCAGCCAATCAGAGCGGCGCGCTCCGAAAGTTTCCTTTTATGGCGAGGCGGCGGCGGCGGC
GGCCCTATAAAAAGCGAAGCGCGCGGCGGGCGGGAGTCGCTGCGCGCTGCCTTCGCCCCGTGCCCCGCTC
CGCCGCCGCCTCGCGCCGCCCGCCCCGGCTCTGACTGACCGCGTTACTCCCACAGGTGAGCGGGCGGGAC
GGCCCTTCTCCTCCGGGCTGTAATTAGCGCTTGGTTTAATGACGGCTTGTTTCTTTTCTGTGGCTGCGTG
AAAGCCTTGAGGGGCTCCGGGAGGGCCCTTTGTGCGGGGGGAGCGGCTCGGGGGGTGCGTGCGTGTGTGT
GTGCGTGGGGAGCGCCGCGTGCGGCTCCGCGCTGCCCGGCGGCTGTGAGCGCTGCGGGCGCGGCGCGGGG
CTTTGTGCGCTCCGCAGTGTGCGCGAGGGGAGCGCGGCCGGGGGCGGTGCCCCGCGGTGCGGGGGGGGCT
GCGAGGGGAACAAAGGCTGCGTGCGGGGTGTGTGCGTGGGGGGGTGAGCAGGGGGTGTGGGCGCGTCGGT
CGGGCTGCAACCCCCCCTGCACCCCCCTCCCCGAGTTGCTGAGCACGGCCCGGCTTCGGGTGCGGGGCTC
CGTACGGGGCGTGGCGCGGGGCTCGCCGTGCCGGGCGGGGGGTGGCGGCAGGTGGGGGTGCCGGGCGGGG
CGGGGCCGCCTCGGGCCGGGGAGGGCTCGGGGGAGGGGCGCGGCGGCCCCCGGAGCGCCGGCGGCTGTCG
AGGCGCGGCGAGCCGCAGCCATTGCCTTTTATGGTAATCGTGCGAGAGGGCGCAGGGACTTCCTTTGTCC
CAAATCTGTGCGGAGCCGAAATCTGGGAGGCGCCGCCGCACCCCCTCTAGCGGGCGCGGGGCGAAGCGGT
GCGGCGCCGGCAGGAAGGAAATGGGCGGGGAGGGCCTTCGTGCGTCGCCGCGCCGCCGTCCCCTTCTCCC
TCTCCAGCCTCGGGGCTGTCCGCGGGGGGACGGCTGCCTTCGGGGGGGACGGGGCAGGGCGGGGTTCGGC
TTCTGGCGTGTGACCGGCGGCTCTAGAGCCTCTGCTAACCATGTTCATGCCTTCTTCTTTTTCCTACAGC
TCCTGGGCAACGTGCTGGTTATTGTGCTGTCTCATCATTTTGGCAAAGAATTGAGCTCCCGGGTACCGAA
TTCGATATCGCGGCCGCTCGAGCGCCACCATGGCAGGTCCTAATCAACTCTGCATTCGCCGCTGGACTAC
CAAGCATGTAGCTGTGTGGCTGAAGGATGAAGGCTTTTTTGAATATGTGGACATTTTATGCAATAAGCAC
CGACTTGATGGAATCACATTGCTAACATTGACTGAATATGATCTCCGGTCTCCTCCTCTGGAAATCAAAG
TCTTAGGGGACATTAAAAGGTTAATGCTCTCAGTCCGAAAATTGCAGAAAATACATATTGATGTTTTAGA
AGAGATGGGCTACAACAGTGACAGTCCCATGGGTTCCATGACCCCTTTCATCAGTGCTCTTCAGAGTACA
GACTGGCTCTGTAATGGGGAGCTTTCCCATGACTGTGACGGACCCATAACTGACTTGAATTCTGATCAGT
ACCAGTACATGAATGGTAAAAACAAACATTCTGTTCGAAGATTGGACCCAGAATACTGGAAGACTATACT
GAGTTGTATATATGTTTTTATAGTATTTGGATTTACATCTTTCATTATGGTTATAGTCCATGAGCGAGTG
CCTGACATGCAGACCTATCCACCACTCCCAGATATATTCTTAGACAGCGTTCCTAGAATCCCATGGGCCT
TTGCCATGACGGAAGTATGTGGCATGATTCTGTGCTATATTTGGCTCCTGGTTCTTCTTCTTCACAAGCA
CAGGTCAATACTTCTGCGAAGGCTCTGTAGTCTGATGGGAACTGTATTCTTGCTTCGCTGCTTTACCATG
TTTGTGACCTCCCTCTCCGTGCCAGGACAACACCTGCAGTGTACTGGAAAGATATATGGCAGTGTATGGG
AGAAATTACATCGAGCCTTTGCCATTTGGAGTGGCTTTGGTATGACCCTGACTGGCGTTCACACATGTGG
AGATTACATGTTTAGTGGCCACACAGTCGTCCTAACTATGCTGAATTTCTTTGTCACCGAATATACACCA
AGAAGCTGGAATTTCTTGCACACTTTATCCTGGGTTCTCAACCTCTTTGGAATCTTCTTCATCTTGGCTG
CCCATGAACATTATTCTATTGATGTGTTTATTGCTTTTTATATAACAACAAGACTCTTTTTGTACTACCA
TACTCTGGCCAATACCAGAGCATATCAGCAGAGTAGGAGAGCAAGGATTTGGTTTCCCATGTTCTCTTTT
TTTGAATGCAATGTTAATGGCACAGTACCTAATGAATATTGTTGGCCATTTTCAAAACCAGCAATAATGA
AAAGACTAATTGGACTCGAGGAAAACCTCTATTTTCAAGGCGCCACCATGTGGTCTCATCCCCAGTTCGA
AAAAGGTGGTGGAAGTGGTGGGGGCTCAGGAGGATCAGCCTGGTCACACCCTCAGTTCGAGAAGTGAAGA
TCTTTTTCCCTCTGCCAAAAATTATGGGGACATCATGAAGCCCCTTGAGCATCTGACTTCTGGCTAATAA
AGGAAATTTATTTTCATTGCAATAGTGTGTTGGAATTTTTTGTGTCTCTCACTCGGAAGGACATATGGGA
GGGCAAATCATTTAAAACATCAGAATGAGTATTTGGTTTAGAGTTTGGCAACATATGCCCATATGCTGGC
TGCCATGAACAAAGGTTGGCTATAAAGAGGTCATCAGTATATGAAACAGCCCCCTGCTGTCCATTCCTTA
TTCCATAGAAAAGCCTTGACTTGAGGTTAGATTTTTTTTATATTTTGTTTTGTGTTATTTTTTTCTTTAA
CATCCCTAAAATTTTCCTTACATGTTTTACTAGCCAGATTTTTCCTCCTCTCCTGACTACTCCCAGTCAT
AGCTGTCCCTCTTCTCTTATGGAGATCCCTCGACCTGCAGCCCAAGCTTGGCGTAATCATGGTCATAGCT
GTTTCCTGTGTGAAATTGTTATCCGCTCACAATTCCACACAACATACGAGCCGGAAGCATAAAGTGTAAA
GCCTGGGGTGCCTAATGAGTGAGCTAACTCACATTAATTGCGTTGCGCTCACTGCCCGCTTTCCAGTCGG
GAAACCTGTCGTGCCAGCGGATCCGCATCTCAATTAGTCAGCAACCATAGTCCCGCCCCTAACTCCGCCC
ATCCCGCCCCTAACTCCGCCCAGTTCCGCCCATTCTCCGCCCCATGGCTGACTAATTTTTTTTATTTATG
CAGAGGCCGAGGCCGCCTCGGCCTCTGAGCTATTCCAGAAGTAGTGAGGAGGCTTTTTTGGAGGCCTAGG
CTTTTGCAAAAAGCTAACTTGTTTATTGCAGCTTATAATGGTTACAAATAAAGCAATAGCATCACAAATT
TCACAAATAAAGCATTTTTTTCACTGCATTCTAGTTGTGGTTTGTCCAAACTCATCAATGTATCTTATCA
TGTCTGGATCCGCTGCATTAATGAATCGGCCAACGCGCGGGGAGAGGCGGTTTGCGTATTGGGCGCTCTT
CCGCTTCCTCGCTCACTGACTCGCTGCGCTCGGTCGTTCGGCTGCGGCGAGCGGTATCAGCTCACTCAAA
GGCGGTAATACGGTTATCCACAGAATCAGGGGATAACGCAGGAAAGAACATGTGAGCAAAAGGCCAGCAA
AAGGCCAGGAACCGTAAAAAGGCCGCGTTGCTGGCGTTTTTCCATAGGCTCCGCCCCCCTGACGAGCATC
ACAAAAATCGACGCTCAAGTCAGAGGTGGCGAAACCCGACAGGACTATAAAGATACCAGGCGTTTCCCCC
TGGAAGCTCCCTCGTGCGCTCTCCTGTTCCGACCCTGCCGCTTACCGGATACCTGTCCGCCTTTCTCCCT
TCGGGAAGCGTGGCGCTTTCTCATAGCTCACGCTGTAGGTATCTCAGTTCGGTGTAGGTCGTTCGCTCCA
AGCTGGGCTGTGTGCACGAACCCCCCGTTCAGCCCGACCGCTGCGCCTTATCCGGTAACTATCGTCTTGA
GTCCAACCCGGTAAGACACGACTTATCGCCACTGGCAGCAGCCACTGGTAACAGGATTAGCAGAGCGAGG
TATGTAGGCGGTGCTACAGAGTTCTTGAAGTGGTGGCCTAACTACGGCTACACTAGAAGAACAGTATTTG
GTATCTGCGCTCTGCTGAAGCCAGTTACCTTCGGAAAAAGAGTTGGTAGCTCTTGATCCGGCAAACAAAC
CACCGCTGGTAGCGGTGGTTTTTTTGTTTGCAAGCAGCAGATTACGCGCAGAAAAAAAGGATCTCAAGAA
GATCCTTTGATCTTTTCTACGGGGTCTGACGCTCAGTGGAACGAAAACTCACGTTAAGGGATTTTGGTCA
TGAGATTATCAAAAAGGATCTTCACCTAGATCCTTTTAAATTAAAAATGAAGTTTTAAATCAATCTAAAG
TATATATGAGTAAACTTGGTCTGACAGTTACCAATGCTTAATCAGTGAGGCACCTATCTCAGCGATCTGT
CTATTTCGTTCATCCATAGTTGCCTGACTCCCCGTCGTGTAGATAACTACGATACGGGAGGGCTTACCAT
CTGGCCCCAGTGCTGCAATGATACCGCGAGACCCACGCTCACCGGCTCCAGATTTATCAGCAATAAACCA
GCCAGCCGGAAGGGCCGAGCGCAGAAGTGGTCCTGCAACTTTATCCGCCTCCATCCAGTCTATTAATTGT
TGCCGGGAAGCTAGAGTAAGTAGTTCGCCAGTTAATAGTTTGCGCAACGTTGTTGCCATTGCTACAGGCA
TCGTGGTGTCACGCTCGTCGTTTGGTATGGCTTCATTCAGCTCCGGTTCCCAACGATCAAGGCGAGTTAC
ATGATCCCCCATGTTGTGCAAAAAAGCGGTTAGCTCCTTCGGTCCTCCGATCGTTGTCAGAAGTAAGTTG
GCCGCAGTGTTATCACTCATGGTTATGGCAGCACTGCATAATTCTCTTACTGTCATGCCATCCGTAAGAT
GCTTTTCTGTGACTGGTGAGTACTCAACCAAGTCATTCTGAGAATAGTGTATGCGGCGACCGAGTTGCTC
TTGCCCGGCGTCAATACGGGATAATACCGCGCCACATAGCAGAACTTTAAAAGTGCTCATCATTGGAAAA
CGTTCTTCGGGGCGAAAACTCTCAAGGATCTTACCGCTGTTGAGATCCAGTTCGATGTAACCCACTCGTG
CACCCAACTGATCTTCAGCATCTTTTACTTTCACCAGCGTTTCTGGGTGAGCAAAAACAGGAAGGCAAAA
TGCCGCAAAAAAGGGAATAAGGGCGACACGGAAATGTTGAATACTCATACTCTTCCTTTTTCAATATTAT
TGAAGCATTTATCAGGGTTATTGTCTCATGAGCGGATACATATTTGAATGTATTTAGAAAAATAAACAAA
TAGGGGTTCCGCGCACATTTCCCCGAAAAGTGCCACCTGG
