Features (pLannotate 1.2.2; 17 found; start..end, strand, type, name):
      5..384     +  enhancer       CMV enhancer: human cytomegalovirus immediate early enhancer
    386..661     +  promoter       chicken β-actin promoter: No description available
    662..1678    +  intron         chimeric intron: chimera between introns from chicken β-actin and rabbit β-globin
   1776..2870    +  CDS            SGMS2: SMS2_HUMAN - Also known as SMS2. Experimental evidence at protein level: Swiss-Prot protein existence level 1. Sphingomyelin synthase that primarily contributes to sphingomyelin synthesis and homeostasis at the plasma membrane. Catalyzes the reversible transfer of phosphocholine moiety in sphingomyelin biosynthesis: in the forward reaction transfers phosphocholine head group of phosphatidylcholine (PC) on to ceramide (CER) to form ceramide phosphocholine (sphingomyelin, SM) and diacylglycerol (DAG) as by-product, and in the reverse reaction transfers phosphocholine from SM to DAG to form PC an
   2919..2935    +  CDS            Twin-Strep-tag (fragment): two Strep-Tag®II moieties connected by a linker for enhanced binding to Strep-Tactin®, an engineered form of streptavidin (Schmidt et al., 2013)
   3062..3117    +  polyA_signal   β-globin poly(A) signal: rabbit β-globin polyadenylation signal (Gil and Proudfoot, 1987)
   3502..3518    -  protein_bind   lac operator: The lac repressor binds to the lac operator to inhibit transcription in E. coli. This inhibition can be relieved by adding lactose or isopropyl-β-D-thiogalactopyranoside (IPTG). lac repressor encoded by lacI
   3526..3556    -  promoter       lac promoter: promoter for the E. coli lac operon
   3571..3592    -  protein_bind   CAP binding site: CAP binding activates transcription in the presence of cAMP. E. coli catabolite activator protein
   3605..3644    -  CDS            lacI (fragment): lac repressor; lacI; The lac repressor binds to the lac operator to inhibit transcription in E. coli. This inhibition can be relieved by adding lactose or isopropyl-β-D-thiogalactopyranoside (IPTG).
   3651..3673    +  promoter       SV40 promoter (fragment): SV40 enhancer and early promoter
   3697..3832    +  rep_origin     SV40 ori: SV40 origin of replication
   3852..3986    +  polyA_signal   SV40 poly(A) signal: SV40 polyadenylation signal
   3988..4042    -  CDS            lacI (fragment): lac repressor; lacI; The lac repressor binds to the lac operator to inhibit transcription in E. coli. This inhibition can be relieved by adding lactose or isopropyl-β-D-thiogalactopyranoside (IPTG).
   4225..4813    -  rep_origin     ori: high-copy-number ColE1/pMB1/pBR322/pUC origin of replication
   4984..5844    -  CDS            AmpR: β-lactamase; bla; confers resistance to ampicillin, carbenicillin, and related antibiotics
   5845..5949    -  promoter       AmpR promoter: bla
>Addgene plasmid #202530 | pCAGGS-SMSr-TEV-Twin-Strep Sequencing Result | analyzer sequence | sequence record 399762
GGTCGACATTGATTATTGACTAGTTATTAATAGTAATCAATTACGGGGTCATTAGTTCATAGCCCATATA
TGGAGTTCCGCGTTACATAACTTACGGTAAATGGCCCGCCTGGCTGACCGCCCAACGACCCCCGCCCATT
GACGTCAATAATGACGTATGTTCCCATAGTAACGCCAATAGGGACTTTCCATTGACGTCAATGGGTGGAG
TATTTACGGTAAACTGCCCACTTGGCAGTACATCAAGTGTATCATATGCCAAGTACGCCCCCTATTGACG
TCAATGACGGTAAATGGCCCGCCTGGCATTATGCCCAGTACATGACCTTATGGGACTTTCCTACTTGGCA
GTACATCTACGTATTAGTCATCGCTATTACCATGGTCGAGGTGAGCCCCACGTTCTGCTTCACTCTCCCC
ATCTCCCCCCCCTCCCCACCCCCAATTTTGTATTTATTTATTTTTTAATTATTTTGTGCAGCGATGGGGG
CGGGGGGGGGGGGGGSGCGCGCCRGGSGGGGSGGGGSGGGGSGRGGGGSGGGGSGGGGSGRGGCGGAGAG
GTGCGGCGGCAGCCAATCAGAGCGGCGCGCTCCGAAAGTTTCCTTTTATGGCGAGGCGGCGGCGGCGGCG
GCCCTATAAAAAGCGAAGCGCGCGGCGGGCGGGAGTCGCTGCGCGCTGCCTTCGCCCCGTGCCCCGCTCC
GCCGCCGCCTCGCGCCGCCCGCCCCGGCTCTGACTGACCGCGTTACTCCCACAGGTGAGCGGGCGGGACG
GCCCTTCTCCTCCGGGCTGTAATTAGCGCTTGGTTTAATGACGGCTTGTTTCTTTTCTGTGGCTGCGTGA
AAGCCTTGAGGGGCTCCGGGAGGGCCCTTTGTGCGGGGGGAGCGGCTCGGGGGGTGCGTGCGTGTGTGTG
TGCGTGGGGAGCGCCGCGTGCGGCTCCGCGCTGCCCGGCGGCTGTGAGCGCTGCGGGCGCGGCGCGGGGC
TTTGTGCGCTCCGCAGTGTGCGCGAGGGGAGCGCGGCCGGGGGCGGTGCCCCGCGGTGCGGGGGGGGCTG
CGAGGGGAACAAAGGCTGCGTGCGGGGTGTGTGCGTGGGGGGGTGAGCAGGGGGTGTGGGCGCGTCGGTC
GGGCTGCAACCCCCCCTGCACCCCCCTCCCCGAGTTGCTGAGCACGGCCCGGCTTCGGGTGCGGGGCTCC
GTACGGGGCGTGGCGCGGGGCTCGCCGTGCCGGGCGGGGGGTGGCGGCAGGKGGGGGTGCCGGGCGGGGC
GGGGCCGCCTCGGGCCGGGGRGGGCTCGGGGGAGGGGCGCGGCGGCCCCCGGAGCGCCGGCGGCTGTCGA
GGCGCGGCGAGCCGCAGCCATTGCCTTTTATGGTAATCGTGCGAGAGGGCGCAGGGACTTCCTTTGTCCC
AAATCTGTGCGGAGCCGAAATCTGGGAGGCGCCGCCGCACCCCCTCTAGCGGGCGCGGGGCGAAGCGGTG
CGGCGCCGGCAGGAAGGAAATGGGCGGGGAGGGCCTTCGTGCGTCGCCGCGCCGCCGTCCCCTTCTCCCT
CTCCAGCCTCGGGGCTGTCCGCGGGGGGACGGCTGCCTTCGGGGGGGACGGGGCAGGGCGGGGTTCGGCT
TCTGGCGTGTGACCGGCGGCTCTAGAGCCTCTGCTAACCATGTTCATGCCTTCTTCTTTTTCCTACAGCT
CCTGGGCAACGTGCTGGTTATTGTGCTGTCTCATCATTTTGGCAAAGAATTGAGCTCCCGGGTACCGAAT
TCGATATCGCGGCCGCTCGAGCACCATGGATATCATAGAGACAGCAAAACTTGAAGAACATTTGGAAAAT
CAACCCAGTGATCCTACGAACACTTATGCAAGACCCGCTGAACCTGTTGAAGAAGAAAACAAAAATGGCA
ATGGTAAACCCAAGAGCTTATCCAGTGGGCTGCGAAAAGGCACCAAAAAGTACCCGGACTATATCCAAAT
TGCTATGCCCACTGAATCAAGGAACAAATTTCCACTAGAGTGGTGGAAAACGGGCATTGCCTTCATATAT
GCAGTTTTCAACCTCGTCTTGACAACCGTCATGATCACAGTTGTACATGAGAGGGTCCCTCCCAAGGAGC
TTAGCCCTCCACTCCCAGACAAGTTTTTTGATTACATTGATAGGGTGAAATGGGCATTTTCTGTATCAGA
AATAAATGGGATTATATTAGTTGGATTATGGATCACCCAGTGGCTGTTTCTGAGATACAAGTCAATAGTG
GGACGCAGATTCTGTTTTATTATTGGAACTTTATACCTGTATCGCTGCATTACAATGTATGTTACTACTC
TACCTGTGCCTGGAATGCATTTCCAGTGTGCTCCAAAGCTCAATGGAGACTCTCAGGCAAAAGTTCAACG
GATTCTACGATTGATTTCTGGTGGTGGATTGTCCATAACTGGATCACATATCTTATGTGGAGACTTCCTC
TTCAGCGGTCACACGGTTACGCTGACACTGACTTATTTGTTCATCAAAGAATATTCGCCTCGTCACTTCT
GGTGGTATCATTTAATCTGCTGGCTGCTGAGTGCTGCCGGGATCATCTGCATTCTTGTAGCACACGAACA
CTACACTATCGATGTGATCATTGCTTATTATATCACAACACGACTGTTTTGGTGGTACCATTCAATGGCC
AATGAAAAGAACTTGAAGGTCTCTTCACAGACTAATTTCTTATCTCGAGCATGGTGGTTCCCCATCTTTT
ATTTTTTTGAGAAAAATGTACAAGGCTCAATTCCTTGCTGCTTCTCCTGGCCGCTGTCTTGGCCTCCTGG
CTGCTTCAAATCATCATGCAAAAAGTATTCACGGGTTCAGAAGATTGGTGAAGACAATGAGAAATCGACC
CTCGAGGAAAACCTCTATTTTCAAGGCGCCACCATGTGGTCTCATCCCCAGTTCGAAAAAGGTGGTGGAA
GTGGTGGGGGCTCAGGAGGATCAGCCTGGTCACACCCTCAGTTCGAGAAGTGAAGATCTTTTTCCCTCTG
CCAAAAATTATGGGGACATCATGAAGCCCCTTGAGCATCTGACTTCTGGCTAATAAAGGAAATTTATTTT
CATTGCAATAGTGTGTTGGAATTTTTTGTGTCTCTCACTCGGAAGGACATATGGGAGGGCAAATCATTTA
AAACATCAGAATGAGTATTTGGTTTAGAGTTTGGCAACATATGCCCATATGCTGGCTGCCATGAACAAAG
GTTGGCTATAAAGAGGTCATCAGTATATGAAACAGCCCCCTGCTGTCCATTCCTTATTCCATAGAAAAGC
CTTGACTTGAGGTTAGATTTTTTTTATATTTTGTTTTGTGTTATTTTTTTCTTTAACATCCCTAAAATTT
TCCTTACATGTTTTACTAGCCAGATTTTTCCTCCTCTCCTGACTACTCCCAGTCATAGCTGTCCCTCTTC
TCTTATGGAGATCCCTCGACCTGCAGCCCAAGCTTGGCGTAATCATGGTCATAGCTGTTTCCTGTGTGAA
ATTGTTATCCGCTCACAATTCCACACAACATACGAGCCGGAAGCATAAAGTGTAAAGCCTGGGGTGCCTA
ATGAGTGAGCTAACTCACATTAATTGCGTTGCGCTCACTGCCCGCTTTCCAGTCGGGAAACCTGTCGTGC
CAGCGGATCCGCATCTCAATTAGTCAGCAACCATAGTCCCGCCCCTAACTCCGCCCATCCCGCCCCTAAC
TCCGCCCAGTTCCGCCCATTCTCCGCCCCATGGCTGACTAATTTTTTTTATTTATGCAGAGGCCGAGGCC
GCCTCGGCCTCTGAGCTATTCCAGAAGTAGTGAGGAGGCTTTTTTGGAGGCCTAGGCTTTTGCAAAAAGC
TAACTTGTTTATTGCAGCTTATAATGGTTACAAATAAAGCAATAGCATCACAAATTTCACAAATAAAGCA
TTTTTTTCACTGCATTCTAGTTGTGGTTTGTCCAAACTCATCAATGTATCTTATCATGTCTGGATCCGCT
GCATTAATGAATCGGCCAACGCGCGGGGAGAGGCGGTTTGCGTATTGGGCGCTCTTCCGCTTCCTCGCTC
ACTGACTCGCTGCGCTCGGTCGTTCGGCTGCGGCGAGCGGTATCAGCTCACTCAAAGGCGGTAATACGGT
TATCCACAGAATCAGGGGATAACGCAGGAAAGAACATGTGAGCAAAAGGCCAGCAAAAGGCCAGGAACCG
TAAAAAGGCCGCGTTGCTGGCGTTTTTCCATAGGCTCCGCCCCCCTGACGAGCATCACAAAAATCGACGC
TCAAGTCAGAGGTGGCGAAACCCGACAGGACTATAAAGATACCAGGCGTTTCCCCCTGGAAGCTCCCTCG
TGCGCTCTCCTGTTCCGACCCTGCCGCTTACCGGATACCTGTCCGCCTTTCTCCCTTCGGGAAGCGTGGC
GCTTTCTCATAGCTCACGCTGTAGGTATCTCAGTTCGGTGTAGGTCGTTCGCTCCAAGCTGGGCTGTGTG
CACGAACCCCCCGTTCAGCCCGACCGCTGCGCCTTATCCGGTAACTATCGTCTTGAGTCCAACCCGGTAA
GACACGACTTATCGCCACTGGCAGCAGCCACTGGTAACAGGATTAGCAGAGCGAGGTATGTAGGCGGTGC
TACAGAGTTCTTGAAGTGGTGGCCTAACTACGGCTACACTAGAAGAACAGTATTTGGTATCTGCGCTCTG
CTGAAGCCAGTTACCTTCGGAAAAAGAGTTGGTAGCTCTTGATCCGGCAAACAAACCACCGCTGGTAGCG
GTGGTTTTTTTGTTTGCAAGCAGCAGATTACGCGCAGAAAAAAAGGATCTCAAGAAGATCCTTTGATCTT
TTCTACGGGGTCTGACGCTCAGTGGAACGAAAACTCACGTTAAGGGATTTTGGTCATGAGATTATCAAAA
AGGATCTTCACCTAGATCCTTTTAAATTAAAAATGAAGTTTTAAATCAATCTAAAGTATATATGAGTAAA
CTTGGTCTGACAGTTACCAATGCTTAATCAGTGAGGCACCTATCTCAGCGATCTGTCTATTTCGTTCATC
CATAGTTGCCTGACTCCCCGTCGTGTAGATAACTACGATACGGGAGGGCTTACCATCTGGCCCCAGTGCT
GCAATGATACCGCGAGACCCACGCTCACCGGCTCCAGATTTATCAGCAATAAACCAGCCAGCCGGAAGGG
CCGAGCGCAGAAGTGGTCCTGCAACTTTATCCGCCTCCATCCAGTCTATTAATTGTTGCCGGGAAGCTAG
AGTAAGTAGTTCGCCAGTTAATAGTTTGCGCAACGTTGTTGCCATTGCTACAGGCATCGTGGTGTCACGC
TCGTCGTTTGGTATGGCTTCATTCAGCTCCGGTTCCCAACGATCAAGGCGAGTTACATGATCCCCCATGT
TGTGCAAAAAAGCGGTTAGCTCCTTCGGTCCTCCGATCGTTGTCAGAAGTAAGTTGGCCGCAGTGTTATC
ACTCATGGTTATGGCAGCACTGCATAATTCTCTTACTGTCATGCCATCCGTAAGATGCTTTTCTGTGACT
GGTGAGTACTCAACCAAGTCATTCTGAGAATAGTGTATGCGGCGACCGAGTTGCTCTTGCCCGGCGTCAA
TACGGGATAATACCGCGCCACATAGCAGAACTTTAAAAGTGCTCATCATTGGAAAACGTTCTTCGGGGCG
AAAACTCTCAAGGATCTTACCGCTGTTGAGATCCAGTTCGATGTAACCCACTCGTGCACCCAACTGATCT
TCAGCATCTTTTACTTTCACCAGCGTTTCTGGGTGAGCAAAAACAGGAAGGCAAAATGCCGCAAAAAAGG
GAATAAGGGCGACACGGAAATGTTGAATACTCATACTCTTCCTTTTTCAATATTATTGAAGCATTTATCA
GGGTTATTGTCTCATGAGCGGATACATATTTGAATGTATTTAGAAAAATAAACAAATAGGGGTTCCGCGC
ACATTTCCCCGAAAAGTGCCACCTG
